>Addgene plasmid #125890 | I_pAAV-ProA6-CatCh-GFP-WPRE | addgene full sequence | sequence record 257016 | Addgene NGS Result
CCTGCAGGCAGCTGCGCGCTCGCTCGCTCACTGAGGCCGCCCGGGCGTCGGGCGACCTTTGGTCGCCCGG
CCTCAGTGAGCGAGCGAGCGCGCAGAGAGGGAGTGGCCAACTCCATCACTAGGGGTTCCTGCGGCCGCAC
GCGTCTAGCACAGCACTAGGCTAAAGCGTACTGAGCCCTTGTCTTCCGTGGGAGCTGCAGAGTGGGATGC
ATGCGTTGTGAGCTGAGGCTCAAGCTGCGCTGGCAGAAGAGCAGGGGTTGCCTTGTCAGACTCCAGGGTC
TCTTTCTCTCTGAGCCTGGGAAAGTGCCACTTTATTGGATCTATAAAGCCGGGGGGGGGGGGGGGGAGGA
ATCTCAAGGTGAAGAGGAAGTTCACAGACCCCTCTAACGCCTCTATTAGAACCTTCCAGCTATTCTCTCA
TACTTGTACACTGAGCTGGCACACAGTATAGGCAAGTTCTATTCGCATCACCCCTCTAGTTCCTGTCTCC
CTGGTTATGCAAGCCTCATATTTAGGTAGATGTGACCTTAGGAAACCAAAATATCCTTTAAGATCTTACT
AACTGGTTGCCTGTTCAGCTTTTCCACATTGATCCTGTAGCCCCCTCGAGGAGGTGAAGGAAAAAAATCT
CCTCTTTGTTTCTCTAACTCATTAATGAATTTTAAGGGCACTCTGTAAGGTTCCTTTCCCATTCTGGTCT
GGTTCGTACATTCTGAGAAACACACTGTGTTTGTGTTGAGAGTTGGCTCCCTAGCTACACTGTCTGTCAC
ATTGATGCTCTGAGTAGGGACAGGGTTCATCTAGGAAATATATTTTCACTCACACTCTGTATCTTTTCCT
AGTTTGGCATATTCTAGTCTGCATTTGGCTCTCTGTTTAAATATAAAAGAAAACTAAAACACACCCTTCA
GACGCCTATGTCTGAAAAATCTGGCATTTCCGTGGGTTTTTCTTTAAGGAGGCCTTCATTTGTAACCAAC
ACCATGCTCTCCTTAAGGAAATCAATCTCAATGCCCTATTATCCTTCCCTTTTCTTTCCTCCCAGTTTGA
GGCTGCAGTTGCCTTTTTTTTTCTTATCCCCTGCTGAACCTGAAAAACCCTCTCTTTTCTACAGTTTTCT
GTTCCCAGGCCCCGCTGACTTCCTTTAGAGCATGGGGGGGGGGGGGATCAGGATTGTGATGTGTGAACTG
GGAGGATCTTGACCTACTCCGCTAACCCAGTGGCCTGAGCAAATCACAAGGAGGATTGGAGCCATCTGCC
CAGCCCCTCCCCCACGGCAGCCTGCTGGAAAGAGACAAGTTAGTCATTCAAATGATTGGCTTTTTGCCCG
CTTCTTCTCTAAATAAGAAGGCAGCAGCTTCTGCTGAGGTGGATCCGCCACCATGGATTATGGAGGCGCC
CTGAGTGCCGTTGGGCGCGAGCTGCTATTTGTAACGAACCCAGTAGTCGTCAATGGCTCTGTACTTGTGC
CTGAGGACCAGTGTTACTGCGCGGGCTGGATTGAGTCGCGTGGCACAAACGGTGCCCAAACGGCGTCGAA
CGTGCTGCAATGGCTTGCTGCTGGCTTCTCCATCCTACTGCTTATGTTTTACGCCTACCAAACATGGAAG
TCAACCTGCGGCTGGGAGGAGATCTATGTGTGCGCTATCGAGATGGTCAAGGTGATTCTCGAGTTCTTCT
TCGAGTTTAAGAACCCGTCCATGCTGTATCTAGCCACAGGCCACCGCGTCCAGTGGTTGCGTTACGCCGA
GTGGCTTCTCACCTGCCCGGTCATTTGCATTCACCTGTCAAACCTGACGGGCTTGTCCAACGACTACAGC
AGGCGCACCATGGGTCTGCTTGTGTCTGATATTGGCACAATTGTGTGGGGCGCCACTTCCGCCATGGCCA
CCGGATACGTCAAGGTCATCTTCTTCTGCCTGGGTCTGTGTTATGGTGCTAACACGTTCTTTCACGCTGC
CAAGGCCTACATCGAGGGTTACCACACCGTGCCGAAGGGCCGGTGTCGCCAGGTGGTGACTGGCATGGCT
TGGCTCTTCTTCGTATCATGGGGTATGTTCCCCATCCTGTTCATCCTCGGCCCCGAGGGCTTCGGCGTCC
TGAGCGTGTACGGCTCCACCGTCGGCCACACCATCATTGACCTGATGTCGAAGAACTGCTGGGGTCTGCT
CGGCCACTACCTGCGCGTGCTGATCCACGAGCATATCCTCATCCACGGCGACATTCGCAAGACCACCAAA
TTGAACATTGGTGGCACTGAGATTGAGGTCGAGACGCTGGTGGAGGACGAGGCCGAGGCTGGCGCGGTAC
CCATGGTGAGCAAGGGCGAGGAGCTGTTCACCGGGGTGGTGCCCATCCTGGTCGAGCTGGACGGCGACGT
AAACGGCCACAAGTTCAGCGTGTCCGGCGAGGGCGAGGGCGATGCCACCTACGGCAAGCTGACCCTGAAG
TTCATCTGCACCACCGGCAAGCTGCCCGTGCCCTGGCCCACCCTCGTGACCACCCTGACCTACGGCGTGC
AGTGCTTCAGCCGCTACCCCGACCACATGAAGCAGCACGACTTCTTCAAGTCCGCCATGCCCGAAGGCTA
CGTCCAGGAGCGCACCATCTTCTTCAAGGACGACGGCAACTACAAGACCCGCGCCGAGGTGAAGTTCGAG
GGCGACACCCTGGTGAACCGCATCGAGCTGAAGGGCATCGACTTCAAGGAGGACGGCAACATCCTGGGGC
ACAAGCTGGAGTACAACTACAACAGCCACAACGTCTATATCATGGCCGACAAGCAGAAGAACGGCATCAA
GGTGAACTTCAAGATCCGCCACAACATCGAGGACGGCAGCGTGCAGCTCGCCGACCACTACCAGCAGAAC
ACCCCCATCGGCGACGGCCCCGTGCTGCTGCCCGACAACCACTACCTGAGCACCCAGTCCGCCCTGAGCA
AAGACCCCAACGAGAAGCGCGATCACATGGTCCTGCTGGAGTTCGTGACCGCCGCCGGGATCACTCTCGG
CATGGACGAGCTGTACAAGTGATAAGAATTCGATATCAAGCTTATCGATAATCAACCTCTGGATTACAAA
ATTTGTGAAAGATTGACTGGTATTCTTAACTATGTTGCTCCTTTTACGCTATGTGGATACGCTGCTTTAA
TGCCTTTGTATCATGCTATTGCTTCCCGTATGGCTTTCATTTTCTCCTCCTTGTATAAATCCTGGTTGCT
GTCTCTTTATGAGGAGTTGTGGCCCGTTGTCAGGCAACGTGGCGTGGTGTGCACTGTGTTTGCTGACGCA
ACCCCCACTGGTTGGGGCATTGCCACCACCTGTCAGCTCCTTTCCGGGACTTTCGCTTTCCCCCTCCCTA
TTGCCACGGCGGAACTCATCGCCGCCTGCCTTGCCCGCTGCTGGACAGGGGCTCGGCTGTTGGGCACTGA
CAATTCCGTGGTGTTGTCGGGGAAATCATCGTCCTTTCCTTGGCTGCTCGCCTATGTTGCCACCTGGATT
CTGCGCGGGACGTCCTTCTGCTACGTCCCTTCGGCCCTCAATCCAGCGGACCTTCCTTCCCGCGGCCTGC
TGCCGGCTCTGCGGCCTCTTCCGCGTCTTCGCCTTCGCCCTCAGACGAGTCGGATCTCCCTTTGGGCCGC
CTCCCCGCATCGATACCGAGCGCTGCTCGAGAGATCTACGGGTGGCATCCCTGTGACCCCTCCCCAGTGC
CTCTCCTGGCCCTGGAAGTTGCCACTCCAGTGCCCACCAGCCTTGTCCTAATAAAATTAAGTTGCATCAT
TTTGTCTGACTAGGTGTCCTTCTATAATATTATGGGGTGGAGGGGGGTGGTATGGAGCAAGGGGCAAGTT
GGGAAGACAACCTGTAGGGCCTGCGGGGTCTATTGGGAACCAAGCTGGAGTGCAGTGGCACAATCTTGGC
TCACTGCAATCTCCGCCTCCTGGGTTCAAGCGATTCTCCTGCCTCAGCCTCCCGAGTTGTTGGGATTCCA
GGCATGCATGACCAGGCTCAGCTAATTTTTGTTTTTTTGGTAGAGACGGGGTTTCACCATATTGGCCAGG
CTGGTCTCCAACTCCTAATCTCAGGTGATCTACCCACCTTGGCCTCCCAAATTGCTGGGATTACAGGCGT
GAACCACTGCTCCCTTCCCTGTCCTTCTGATTTTGTAGGTAACCACGTGCGGACCGAGCGGCCGCAGGAA
CCCCTAGTGATGGAGTTGGCCACTCCCTCTCTGCGCGCTCGCTCGCTCACTGAGGCCGGGCGACCAAAGG
TCGCCCGACGCCCGGGCTTTGCCCGGGCGGCCTCAGTGAGCGAGCGAGCGCGCAGCTGCCTGCAGGGGCG
CCTGATGCGGTATTTTCTCCTTACGCATCTGTGCGGTATTTCACACCGCATA
[95 nt withheld, positions 4393-4487]
T
[46 nt withheld, positions 4489-4534]
C
[141 nt withheld, positions 4536-4676]
CCTTTGACGTTGGAGTCCACGTTCTTT
[37 nt withheld, positions 4704-4740]
ACTCTATCTCGGGCTATTCTTTTGATTTATAAGGGATTTTGCCGATTTCGGTCTATTGGTTAAAAAATGA
GCTGATTTAACAAAAATTTAACGCGAATTTTAACAAAATATTAACGTTTACAATTTTATGGTGCACTCTC
AGTACAATCTGCTCTGATGCCGCATAGTTAAGCCAGCCCCGACACCCGCCAACACCCGCTGACGCGCCCT
GACGGGCTTGTCTGCTCCCGGCATCCGCTTACAGACAAGCTGTGACCGTCTCCGGGAGCTGCATGTGTCA
GAGGTTTTCACCGTCATCACCGAAACGCGCGAGACGAAAGGGCCTCGTGATACGCCTATTTTTATAGGTT
AATGTCATGATAATAATGGTTTCTTAGACGTCAGGTGGCACTTTTCGGGGAAATGTGCGCGGAACCCCTA
TTTGTTTATTTTTCTAAATACATTCAAATATGTATCCGCTCATGAGACAATAACCCTGATAAATGCTTCA
ATAATATTGAAAAAGGAAGAGTATGAGTATTCAACATTTCCGTGTCGCCCTTATTCCCTTTTTTGCGGCA
TTTTGCCTTCCTGTTTTTGCTCACCCAGAAACGCTGGTGAAAGTAAAAGATGCTGAAGATCAGTTGGGTG
CACGAGTGGGTTACATCGAACTGGATCTCAACAGCGGTAAGATCCTTGAGAGTTTTCGCCCCGAAGAACG
TTTTCCAATGATGAGCACTTTTAAAGTTCTGCTATGTGGCGCGGTATTATCCCGTATTGACGCCGGGCAA
GAGCAACTCGGTCGCCGCATACACTATTCTCAGAATGACTTGGTTGAGTACTCACCAGTCACAGAAAAGC
ATCTTACGGATGGCATGACAGTAAGAGAATTATGCAGTGCTGCCATAACCATGAGTGATAACACTGCGGC
CAACTTACTTCTGACAACGATCGGAGGACCGAAGGAGCTAACCGCTTTTTTGCACAACATGGGGGATCAT
GTAACTCGCCTTGATCGTTGGGAACCGGAGCTGAATGAAGCCATACCAAACGACGAGCGTGACACCACGA
TGCCTGTAGCAATGGCAACAACGTTGCGCAAACTATTAACTGGCGAACTACTTACTCTAGCTTCCCGGCA
ACAATTAATAGACTGGATGGAGGCGGATAAAGTTGCAGGACCACTTCTGCGCTCGGCCCTTCCGGCTGGC
TGGTTTATTGCTGATAAATCTGGAGCCGGTGAGCGTGGGTCTCGCGGTATCATTGCAGCACTGGGGCCAG
ATGGTAAGCCCTCCCGTATCGTAGTTATCTACACGACGGGGAGTCAGGCAACTATGGATGAACGAAATAG
ACAGATCGCTGAGATAGGTGCCTCACTGATTAAGCATTGGTAACTGTCAGACCAAGTTTACTCATATATA
CTTTAGATTGATTTAAAACTTCATTTTTAATTTAAAAGGATCTAGGTGAAGATCCTTTTTGATAATCTCA
TGACCAAAATCCCTTAACGTGAGTTTTCGTTCCACTGAGCGTCAGACCCCGTAGAAAAGATCAAAGGATC
TTCTTGAGATCCTTTTTTTCTGCGCGTAATCTGCTGCTTGCAAACAAAAAAACCACCGCTACCAGCGGTG
GTTTGTTTGCCGGATCAAGAGCTACCAACTCTTTTTCCGAAGGTAACTGGCTTCAGCAGAGCGCAGATAC
CAAATACTGTTCTTCTAGTGTAGCCGTAGTTAGGCCACCACTTCAAGAACTCTGTAGCACCGCCTACATA
CCTCGCTCTGCTAATCCTGTTACCAGTGGCTGCTGCCAGTGGCGATAAGTCGTGTCTTACCGGGTTGGAC
TCAAGACGATAGTTACCGGATAAGGCGCAGCGGTCGGGCTGAACGGGGGGTTCGTGCACACAGCCCAGCT
TGGAGCGAACGACCTACACCGAACTGAGATACCTACAGCGTGAGCTATGAGAAAGCGCCACGCTTCCCGA
AGGGAGAAAGGCGGACAGGTATCCGGTAAGCGGCAGGGTCGGAACAGGAGAGCGCACGAGGGAGCTTCCA
GGGGGAAACGCCTGGTATCTTTATAGTCCTGTCGGGTTTCGCCACCTCTGACTTGAGCGTCGATTTTTGT
GATGCTCGTCAGGGGGGCGGAGCCTATGGAAAAACGCCAGCAACGCGGCCTTTTTACGGTTCCTGGCCTT
TTGCTGGCCTTTTGCTCACATGT
Features (pLannotate 1.2.2; 16 found; start..end, strand, type, name):
     12..39      +  repeat_region  AAV2 ITR (fragment): inverted terminal repeat of adeno-associated virus serotype 2 inverted
     68..95      +  repeat_region  AAV2 ITR (fragment): inverted terminal repeat of adeno-associated virus serotype 2 inverted
    330..346     +  promoter       chicken β-actin promoter (fragment): contains a 21-bp deletion relative to the standard chicken β-actin promoter
   1383..2308    +  CDS            ChR2 (fragment): N-terminal fragment of channelrhodopsin-2 from the alga Chlamydomonas reinhardtii (Nagel et al., 2003) blue light-activated cation channel
   2313..3029    +  CDS            EGFP: EGFP is a basic (constitutively fluorescent) green fluorescent protein published in 1996, derived from Aequorea victoria. It is reported to be a rapidly-maturing weak dimer with moderate acid sensitivity.
   3036..3060    +  misc_feature   MCS (fragment): pBluescript multiple cloning site
   3060..3648    +  misc_feature   WPRE: woodchuck hepatitis virus posttranscriptional regulatory element
   3680..4156    +  polyA_signal   hGH poly(A) signal: human growth hormone polyadenylation signal
   4196..4336    +  repeat_region  AAV2 ITR: inverted terminal repeat of adeno-associated virus serotype 2 inverted
   4341..4392    -  misc_feature   bom (fragment): basis of mobility region from pBR322
   4411..4866    +  rep_origin     f1 ori (sequence partly withheld): f1 bacteriophage origin of replication; arrow indicates direction of (+) strand synthesis
   4867..4916    -  misc_feature   bom (fragment): basis of mobility region from pBR322
   5018..5053    -  CDS            rop (fragment): Rop protein, which maintains plasmids at low copy number; rop
   5148..5252    +  promoter       AmpR promoter: bla
   5253..6113    +  CDS            AmpR: β-lactamase; bla; confers resistance to ampicillin, carbenicillin, and related antibiotics
   6284..6872    +  rep_origin     ori: high-copy-number ColE1/pMB1/pBR322/pUC origin of replication
