[The description below was written by a language model from this plasmid's Addgene catalogue record and pLannotate feature annotations shown in this document.]
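Description:
I_pAAV-ProA6-CatCh-GFP-WPRE is an adeno-associated virus transfer plasmid built on a pAAV backbone and used to package recombinant AAV for gene delivery to the retina. In bacteria it is maintained through a high-copy ColE1/pUC-type origin and selected with ampicillin via the β-lactamase gene and its own promoter. An f1 phage origin is also present. The annotated 6.9 kb sequence shows a complete AAV2 inverted terminal repeat downstream of the expression cassette, whereas the upstream repeat is detected only as short fragments. This may reflect the difficulty of sequencing and annotating these structured repeats. The ITRs define the segment that is replicated and encapsidated when rep, cap and helper functions are supplied in trans.

Between the ITRs, the synthetic promoter ProA6 drives CatCh-GFP, a fusion of the L132C variant of channelrhodopsin-2 to EGFP. Channelrhodopsin-2 is a blue-light-gated cation channel from Chlamydomonas reinhardtii, so the fusion allows both optogenetic activation and fluorescent visualisation of the expressing cells. ProA6 is not recognised as a named feature. It presumably lies in the largely unannotated region upstream of the ChR2 coding sequence, where only a very short match to the chicken β-actin promoter is flagged. Downstream, a WPRE enhances transcript stability and expression, and a human growth hormone polyadenylation signal terminates the message.

The plasmid belongs to a collection of synthetic-promoter AAVs designed to restrict expression to particular neuronal and glial cell types in mouse, non-human primate and human retina. The record does not state which cell type ProA6 targets.
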