Addgene plasmid #125890: I_pAAV-ProA6-CatCh-GFP-WPRE
Purpose: Targeting expression to neuronal and glial cell types in mice, non-human primates, and human retina
Depositing lab: Botond Roska. Depositing organization: Friedrich Miescher Institute for Biomedical Research. Publication: Targeting neuronal and glial cell types with synthetic promoter AAVs in mice, non-human primates and humans. Juttner J, Szabo A, Gross-Scherf B, Morikawa RK, Rompani SB, Hantz P, Szikra T, Esposti F, Cowan CS, Bharioke A, Patino-Alvarez CP, Keles O, Kusnyerik A, Azoulay T, Hartl D, Krebs AR, Schubeler D, Hajdu RI, Lukats A, Nemeth J, Nagy ZZ, Wu KC, Wu RH, Xiang L, Fang XL, Jin ZB, Goldblum D, Hasler PW, Scholl HPN, Krol J, Roska B. Nat Neurosci. 2019 Jul 8. pii: 10.1038/s41593-019-0431-2. doi: 10.1038/s41593-019-0431-2. PubMed 31285614.
Backbone
  Vector backbone: pAAV
  Vector type: AAV
Growth in bacteria
  Bacterial resistance: Ampicillin, 100 μg/mL
  Growth temperature: 37°C
  Growth strain: NEB Stable
  Copy number: High Copy
Gene/Insert
  Gene/Insert name: CatCh-GFP (alt name: ChR2(L132C)-EGFP)
  Species: Synthetic
  Promoter: ProA6
  Cloning method: Restriction Enzyme; 5′ cloning site Unknown (unknown if destroyed); 3′ cloning site Unknown (unknown if destroyed)
Terms and licenses: Academic/Nonprofit Terms; Industry Terms: Not Available to Industry
Depositor comments: Please visit https://www.biorxiv.org/content/early/2018/10/04/434720.full.pdf for BioRxiv preprint
How to cite: I_pAAV-ProA6-CatCh-GFP-WPRE was a gift from Botond Roska (Addgene plasmid # 125890 ; http://n2t.net/addgene:125890 ; RRID:Addgene_125890)
